Addgene plasmid #210947: pNLF1-N_FBXW11:1-542
Purpose: Mammalian expression of full-length human FBXW11. N-terminal NanoLuc luciferase tag.
Depositing lab: Cheryl Arrowsmith. Publication: A Target Class Ligandability Evaluation of WD40 Repeat-Containing Proteins. Ackloo S, Li F, Szewczyk M, Seitova A, Loppnau P, Zeng H, Xu J, Ahmad S, Arnautova YA, Baghaie AJ, Beldar S, Bolotokova A, Centrella PA, Chau I, Clark MA, Cuozzo JW, Dehghani-Tafti S, Disch JS, Dong A, Dumas A, Feng JA, Ghiabi P, Gibson E, Gilmer J, Goldman B, Green SR, Guie MA, Guilinger JP, Harms N, Herasymenko O, Houliston S, Hutchinson A, Kearnes S, Keefe AD, Kimani SW, Kramer T, Kutera M, Kwak HA, Lento C, Li Y, Liu J, Loup J, Machado RAC, Mulhern CJ, Perveen S, Righetto GL, Riley P, Shrestha S, Sigel EA, Silva M, Sintchak MD, Slakman BL, Taylor RD, Thompson J, Torng W, Underkoffler C, von Rechenberg M, Walsh RT, Watson I, Wilson DJ, Wolf E, Yadav M, Yazdi AK, Zhang J, Zhang Y, Santhakumar V, Edwards AM, Barsyte-Lovejoy D, Schapira M, Brown PJ, Halabelian L, Arrowsmith CH. J Med Chem. 2025 Jan 23;68(2):1092-1112. doi: 10.1021/acs.jmedchem.4c02010. Epub 2024 Nov 4. PubMed 39495097.
Backbone
  Vector backbone: pNLF1-N
  Backbone manufacturer: Promega
  Vector type: Mammalian Expression
  Selectable markers: Hygromycin
Growth in bacteria
  Bacterial resistance: Ampicillin, 100 μg/mL
  Growth temperature: 37°C
  Growth strain: DH5alpha
  Copy number: High Copy
Gene/Insert
  Gene/Insert name: FBXW11:M1-R542
  Species: H. sapiens (human)
  Insert size (bp): 1626
  Mutation: wild type
  Entrez Gene: FBXW11 (a.k.a. BTRC2, BTRCP2, FBW1B, FBXW1B, Fbw11, Hos, NEDJED)
  Promoter: CMV
  Tag / fusion protein: NanoLuc luciferase (N terminal on insert)
  Cloning method: Ligation Independent Cloning
  Sequencing primers: 5′ gtaaccatcaacggagtgac; 3′ tatcatgtctgctcgaagc
Resource information
  A portion of this plasmid was derived from a plasmid made by: Mammalian Gene Collection (BC026213)
Terms and licenses: Academic/Nonprofit Terms; Industry Terms: Not Available to Industry
Depositor comments: 5' Cloning Site: EcoR1 (not destroyed), 3' Cloning Site: Xba1 (not destroyed). N terminal tag: mvftledfvgdwrqtagynldqvleqggvsslfqnlgvsvtpiqrivlsgenglkidihviipyeglsgdqmgqiekifkvvypvddhhfkvilhygtlvidgvtpnmidyfgrpyegiavfdgkkitvtgtlwngnkiiderlinpdgsllfrvtingvtgwrlcerilagssgaiasef.
How to cite: pNLF1-N_FBXW11:1-542 was a gift from Cheryl Arrowsmith (Addgene plasmid # 210947 ; http://n2t.net/addgene:210947 ; RRID:Addgene_210947)
