[The description below was written by a language model from this plasmid's Addgene catalogue record and pLannotate feature annotations shown in this document.]
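Description:
pNLF1-N_FBXW11:1-542 is a mammalian expression plasmid of about 7.5 kb built on the Promega pNLF1-N backbone, which is designed for making N-terminal NanoLuc luciferase fusions. It is propagated in E. coli as a high-copy plasmid through a ColE1/pUC-type origin with ampicillin selection (AmpR with its own bla promoter). A ColE1-derived cer site helps keep the plasmid monomeric. For selection in mammalian cells, the backbone carries a hygromycin phosphotransferase gene (hph) driven by the SV40 enhancer/early promoter and terminated by a synthetic poly(A) signal.

The expression cassette uses the human CMV immediate-early enhancer and promoter followed by a chimeric β-globin/immunoglobulin intron, which generally improves transcript processing and expression. A T7 promoter sits just upstream of the coding region and could support in vitro transcription. The open reading frame begins with human codon-optimized NanoLuc, joined through a short linker to wild-type, full-length human FBXW11 (residues M1 to R542, 1626 bp). FBXW11, also known as β-TrCP2, is a WD40 repeat-containing F-box protein. The insert derives from a Mammalian Gene Collection clone and was introduced by ligation-independent cloning between retained EcoRI and XbaI sites. An SV40 poly(A) signal is annotated downstream of the fusion. Several short hits in the feature table (SET1, T7 terminator, large T antigen, M13 ori, bom and tnpA fragments) are probably backbone remnants or annotation artefacts rather than functional parts.

The plasmid expresses luminescent NanoLuc-tagged FBXW11 in mammalian cells. The associated work evaluates the ligandability of WD40 repeat proteins, but the record does not state the specific assay in which this construct was used.
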