Features (pLannotate 1.2.2; 20 found; start..end, strand, type, name):
    140..517     +  enhancer       CMV enhancer: human cytomegalovirus immediate early enhancer
    519..718     +  promoter       CMV promoter: human cytomegalovirus (CMV) immediate early promoter
    857..989     +  intron         chimeric intron: chimera between introns from human β-globin and immunoglobulin heavy chain genes
   1033..1051    +  promoter       T7 promoter: promoter for bacteriophage T7 RNA polymerase
   1065..1577    +  CDS            Nluc: NanoLuc® luciferase human codon-optimized
   1608..3233    +  CDS            FBXW11: FBW1B_HUMAN - Also known as BTRCP2, FBW1B, FBXW1B, KIAA0696. Experimental evidence at protein level: Swiss-Prot protein existence level 1. (Microbial infection) Target of human immunodeficiency virus type 1 (HIV-1) protein VPU to polyubiquitinate and deplete BST2 from cells and antagonize its antiviral action. From Homo sapiens (Human).
   3282..3307    +  CDS            SET1 (fragment): solubility-enhancement tag derived from T7 phage gene 10B
   3315..3331    +  terminator     T7 terminator (fragment): transcription terminator for bacteriophage T7 RNA polymerase
   3351..3472    -  polyA_signal   SV40 poly(A) signal: SV40 polyadenylation signal
   3495..3563    -  CDS            large T antigen (fragment): large T antigen from SV40 (simian virus 40)
   3568..3600    +  rep_origin     M13 ori (fragment): M13 bacteriophage origin of replication; arrow indicates direction of (+) strand synthesis
   3601..3652    -  misc_feature   bom (fragment): basis of mobility region from pBR322
   3717..4074    +  promoter       SV40 promoter: SV40 enhancer and early promoter
   4105..5127    +  CDS            hph: KHYB_ECOLX - Experimental evidence at protein level: Swiss-Prot protein existence level 1. The aminoglycoside phosphotransferases achieve inactivation of their antibiotic substrates by phosphorylation. Only phosphorylates hygromycin and closely related compounds such as demethyl analogs and destomycin. From Escherichia coli.
   5166..5214    +  polyA_signal   poly(A) signal: synthetic polyadenylation signal
   5235..5327    -  CDS            tnpA (fragment): TN5P_ECOLX - Also known as tnp. Experimental evidence at protein level: Swiss-Prot protein existence level 1. Mediates transposition of transposon Tn5 by a 'cut and paste' mechanism. First, the monomeric transposase binds the 19 bp inverted DNA repeats flanking the transposon. Then, dimerization of the DNA- bound transposase creates a synaptic DNA complex. After nicking of the first DNA strand, excision of the transposon proceeds through a series of intermediates. The transposase then mediates the insertion of the transposon at a new site by strand transfer. The activity of the wild- type tran
   5370..5474    +  promoter       AmpR promoter: bla
   5475..6335    +  CDS            AmpR: β-lactamase; bla; confers resistance to ampicillin, carbenicillin, and related antibiotics
   6493..7081    -  rep_origin     ori: high-copy-number ColE1/pMB1/pBR322/pUC origin of replication
   7197..7480    +  misc_feature   cer region: ColE1-derived recombination site that helps to maintain plasmids as monomers
>Addgene plasmid #210947 | pNLF1-N_FBXW11:1-542 | addgene full sequence | sequence record 423287 | Addgene NGS Result
TCAATATTGGCCATTAGCCATATTATTCATTGGTTATATAGCATAAATCAATATTGGCTATTGGCCATTG
CATACGTTGTATCTATATCATAATATGTACATTTATATTGGCTCATGTCCAATATGACCGCCATGTTGGC
ATTGATTATTGACTAGTTATTAATAGTAATCAATTACGGGGTCATTAGTTCATAGCCCATATATGGAGTT
CCGCGTTACATAACTTACGGTAAATGGCCCGCCTGGCTGACCGCCCAACGACCCCCGCCCATTGACGTCA
ATAATGACGTATGTTCCCATAGTAACGCCAATAGGGACTTTCCATTGACGTCAATGGGTGGAGTATTTAC
GGTAAACTGCCCACTTGGCAGTACATCAAGTGTATCATATGCCAAGTCCGCCCCCTATTGACGTCAATGA
CGGTAAATGGCCCGCCTGGCATTATGCCCAGTACATGACCTTACGGGACTTTCCTACTTGGCAGTACATC
TACGTATTAGTCATCGCTATTACCATGGTGATGCGGTTTTGGCAGTACACCAATGGGCGTGGATAGCGGT
TTGACTCACGGGGATTTCCAAGTCTCCACCCCATTGACGTCAATGGGAGTTTGTTTTGGCACCAAAATCA
ACGGGACTTTCCAAAATGTCGTAATAACCCCGCCCCGTTGACGCAAATGGGCGGTAGGCGTGTACGGTGG
GAGGTCTATATAAGCAGAGCTGGTTTAGTGAACCGTCAGATCACTAGAAGCTTTATTGCGGTAGTTTATC
ACAGTTAAATTGCTAACGCAGTCAGTGCTTCTGACACAACAGTCTCGAACTTAAGCTGCAGAAGTTGGTC
GTGAGGCACTGGGCAGGTAAGTATCAAGGTTACAAGACAGGTTTAAGGAGACCAATAGAAACTGGGCTTG
TCGAGACAGAGAAGACTCTTGCGTTTCTGATAGGCACCTATTGGTCTTACTGACATCCACTTTGCCTTTC
TCTCCACAGGTGTCCACTCCCAGTTCAATTACAGCTCTTAAGGCTAGAGTATTAATACGACTCACTATAG
GGCTAGCGCTCACCATGGTCTTCACACTCGAAGATTTCGTTGGGGACTGGCGACAGACAGCCGGCTACAA
CCTGGACCAAGTCCTTGAACAGGGAGGTGTGTCCAGTTTGTTTCAGAATCTCGGGGTGTCCGTAACTCCG
ATCCAAAGGATTGTCCTGAGCGGTGAAAATGGGCTGAAGATCGACATCCATGTCATCATCCCGTATGAAG
GTCTGAGCGGCGACCAAATGGGCCAGATCGAAAAAATTTTTAAGGTGGTGTACCCTGTGGATGATCATCA
CTTTAAGGTGATCCTGCACTATGGCACACTGGTAATCGACGGGGTTACGCCGAACATGATCGACTATTTC
GGACGGCCGTATGAAGGCATCGCCGTGTTCGACGGCAAAAAGATCACTGTAACAGGGACCCTGTGGAACG
GCAACAAAATTATCGACGAGCGCCTGATCAACCCCGACGGCTCCCTGCTGTTCCGAGTAACCATCAACGG
AGTGACCGGCTGGCGGCTGTGCGAACGCATTCTGGCGGGCTCGAGCGGCGCGATCGCTTCCGAATTCATG
GAGCCCGACTCGGTGATTGAGGACAAGACCATCGAGCTCATGTGTTCTGTGCCAAGGTCTTTGTGGCTAG
GCTGCGCCAACCTGGTAGAGAGCATGTGCGCACTGAGTTGCCTGCAGAGCATGCCCAGTGTCAGATGTCT
CCAGATAAGTAATGGAACATCATCTGTGATCGTCTCCAGAAAGAGGCCATCAGAAGGAAACTATCAAAAA
GAAAAAGACTTGTGTATTAAATATTTTGACCAGTGGTCTGAATCAGATCAAGTGGAATTTGTGGAACATC
TTATTTCACGAATGTGTCATTATCAGCATGGACATATTAACTCTTACCTGAAGCCCATGTTGCAGCGGGA
CTTTATTACCGCTTTACCAGAGCAAGGCTTAGATCACATAGCAGAAAACATTCTTTCGTACCTGGATGCC
AGGTCTCTGTGTGCAGCAGAGCTGGTATGTAAAGAATGGCAGCGAGTGATCTCAGAAGGAATGCTTTGGA
AGAAGCTGATTGAACGAATGGTACGCACTGATCCCCTATGGAAAGGACTTTCAGAAAGAAGAGGGTGGGA
TCAGTACCTGTTTAAAAACAGACCCACAGATGGCCCTCCAAATTCATTTTATAGGTCATTATACCCAAAG
ATTATCCAGGATATAGAGACTATAGAATCTAACTGGCGGTGTGGACGACACAACTTGCAGAGGATTCAGT
GCCGCTCTGAAAATAGTAAAGGTGTCTACTGTTTACAGTACGATGATGAAAAAATTATCAGTGGCCTACG
AGATAATTCTATTAAGATATGGGATAAAACCAGCCTGGAATGTTTGAAAGTGTTAACAGGACACACAGGC
TCTGTCCTCTGTCTGCAGTATGATGAGCGTGTCATTGTAACTGGCTCTTCAGATTCTACGGTGAGAGTGT
GGGATGTGAACACGGGTGAAGTTCTTAACACATTGATCCACCACAATGAGGCTGTATTGCACTTACGCTT
CAGCAATGGACTGATGGTGACCTGTTCCAAGGACCGCTCCATTGCTGTGTGGGACATGGCTTCTGCGACC
GACATCACTTTACGCCGTGTCCTGGTTGGCCACCGGGCTGCCGTCAATGTAGTAGACTTTGACGACAAGT
ACATCGTGTCTGCCTCTGGTGACAGGACCATCAAAGTCTGGAGCACGAGCACCTGTGAATTTGTTCGTAC
TCTCAATGGGCACAAGCGGGGCATTGCCTGTCTCCAGTACAGGGATCGCCTGGTTGTTAGTGGATCATCA
GATAATACCATTAGGCTCTGGGATATTGAATGTGGTGCCTGTTTAAGAGTCCTAGAGGGACATGAAGAAT
TGGTCCGATGCATCCGGTTTGATAACAAGAGGATTGTCAGTGGGGCCTATGATGGGAAAATTAAAGTTTG
GGACTTGCAAGCTGCTCTTGACCCTCGAGCCCCAGCAAGCACATTGTGTTTGCGCACATTGGTGGAACAT
TCTGGACGTGTGTTTCGGCTCCAGTTTGATGAGTTTCAGATCATCAGCAGCTCCCATGATGACACTATTT
TGATTTGGGATTTCTTAAATGTGCCTCCCAGTGCCCAGAATGAGACCCGTTCTCCCTCCAGAACATACAC
TTACATCTCTAGATAATAATCTAGATTTGGGCCCAATTCCTGCAGGATTTTGCGGCCGCTTGCTGAGTTG
GCTGCTGCCACCGCTGAGCAATAACTAGCATAACCCCTTGGCCGCTTCGAGCAGACATGATAAGATACAT
TGATGAGTTTGGACAAACCACAACTAGAATGCAGTGAAAAAAATGCTTTATTTGTGAAATTTGTGATGCT
ATTGCTTTATTTGTAACCATTATAAGCTGCAATAAACAAGTTAACAACAACAATTGCATTCATTTTATGT
TTCAGGTTCAGGGGGAGATGTGGGAGGTTTTTTTAAGCAAGTAAAACCTCTACAAATGTGGTAAAATCGA
ATTTTAACAAAATATTAACGCTTACAATTTCCTGATGCGGTATTTTCTCCTTACGCATCTGTGCGGTATT
TCACACCGCATACGCGGATCTGCGCAGCACCATGGCCTGAAATAACCTCTGAAAGAGGAACTTGGTTAGG
TACCTTCTGAGGCGGAAAGAACCAGCTGTGGAATGTGTGTCAGTTAGGGTGTGGAAAGTCCCCAGGCTCC
CCAGCAGGCAGAAGTATGCAAAGCATGCATCTCAATTAGTCAGCAACCAGGTGTGGAAAGTCCCCAGGCT
CCCCAGCAGGCAGAAGTATGCAAAGCATGCATCTCAATTAGTCAGCAACCATAGTCCCGCCCCTAACTCC
GCCCATCCCGCCCCTAACTCCGCCCAGTTCCGCCCATTCTCCGCCCCATGGCTGACTAATTTTTTTTATT
TATGCAGAGGCCGAGGCCGCCTCGGCCTCTGAGCTATTCCAGAAGTAGTGAGGAGGCTTTTTTGGAGGCC
TAGGCTTTTGCAAAAAGCTCGATTCTTCTGACACTAGCGCCACCATGAAGAAGCCCGAACTCACCGCTAC
CAGCGTTGAAAAATTTCTCATCGAGAAGTTCGACAGTGTGAGCGACCTGATGCAGTTGTCGGAGGGCGAA
GAGAGCCGAGCCTTCAGCTTCGATGTCGGCGGACGCGGCTATGTACTGCGGGTGAATAGCTGCGCTGATG
GCTTCTACAAAGACCGCTACGTGTACCGCCACTTCGCCAGCGCTGCACTACCCATCCCCGAAGTGTTGGA
CATCGGCGAGTTCAGCGAGAGCCTGACATACTGCATCAGTAGACGCGCCCAAGGCGTTACTCTCCAAGAC
CTCCCCGAAACAGAGCTGCCTGCTGTGTTACAGCCTGTCGCCGAAGCTATGGATGCTATTGCCGCCGCCG
ACCTCAGTCAAACCAGCGGCTTCGGCCCATTCGGGCCCCAAGGCATCGGCCAGTACACAACCTGGCGGGA
TTTCATTTGCGCCATTGCTGATCCCCATGTCTACCACTGGCAGACCGTGATGGACGACACCGTGTCCGCC
AGCGTAGCTCAAGCCCTGGACGAACTGATGCTGTGGGCCGAAGACTGTCCCGAGGTGCGCCACCTCGTCC
ATGCCGACTTCGGCAGCAACAACGTCCTGACCGACAACGGCCGCATCACCGCCGTAATCGACTGGTCCGA
AGCTATGTTCGGGGACAGTCAGTACGAGGTGGCCAACATCTTCTTCTGGCGGCCCTGGCTGGCTTGCATG
GAGCAGCAGACTCGCTACTTCGAGCGCCGGCATCCCGAGCTGGCCGGCAGCCCTCGTCTGCGAGCCTACA
TGCTGCGCATCGGCCTGGATCAGCTCTACCAGAGCCTCGTGGACGGCAACTTCGACGATGCTGCCTGGGC
TCAAGGCCGCTGCGATGCCATCGTCCGCAGCGGGGCCGGCACCGTCGGTCGCACACAAATCGCTCGCCGG
AGCGCAGCCGTATGGACCGACGGCTGCGTCGAGGTGCTGGCCGACAGCGGCAACCGCCGGCCCAGTACAC
GACCGCGCGCTAAGGAGGTAGGTCGAGTTTAGACTCTAGCCATCACGATGGCCGCAATAAAATATCTTTA
TTTTCATTACATCTGTGTGTTGGTTTTTTGTGTGAATCGATAGCGATAAGGATCCTCTTTGCGCTTGCGT
TTTCCCTTGTCCAGATAGCCCAGTAGCTGACATTCATCCGGGGTCAGCACCGTTTCTGCGGACTGGCTTT
CTACGTAATGGTTTCTTAGACGTCAGGTGGCACTTTTCGGGGAAATGTGCGCGGAACCCCTATTTGTTTA
TTTTTCTAAATACATTCAAATATGTATCCGCTCATGAGACAATAACCCTGATAAATGCTTCAATAATATT
GAAAAAGGAAGAGTATGAGTATTCAACATTTCCGTGTCGCCCTTATTCCCTTTTTTGCGGCATTTTGCCT
TCCTGTTTTTGCTCACCCAGAAACGCTGGTGAAAGTAAAAGATGCTGAAGATCAGTTGGGTGCACGAGTG
GGTTACATCGAACTGGATCTCAACAGCGGTAAGATCCTTGAGAGTTTTCGCCCCGAAGAACGTTTTCCAA
TGATGAGCACTTTCAAAGTTCTGCTATGTGGCGCGGTATTATCCCGTATTGACGCCGGGCAAGAGCAACT
CGGTCGCCGCATACACTATTCTCAGAATGACTTGGTTGAGTACTCACCAGTCACAGAAAAGCATCTTACG
GATGGCATGACAGTAAGAGAATTATGCAGTGCTGCCATAACCATGAGTGATAACACTGCGGCCAACTTAC
TTCTGACAACTATCGGAGGACCGAAGGAGCTAACCGCTTTTTTGCACAACATGGGGGATCATGTAACTCG
CCTTGATCGTTGGGAACCGGAGCTGAATGAAGCCATACCAAACGACGAGCGTGACACCACGATGCCTGTA
GCAATGGCAACAACGTTGCGCAAACTATTAACTGGCGAACTACTTACTCTAGCTTCCCGGCAACAATTAA
TAGACTGGATGGAGGCGGATAAAGTTGCAGGACCACTTCTGCGCTCGGCCCTTCCGGCTGGCTGGTTTAT
TGCTGATAAATCTGGAGCCGGTGAGCGTGGGTCTCGCGGTATCATTGCAGCACTGGGGCCAGATGGTAAG
CCCTCCCGTATCGTAGTTATCTACACGACGGGGAGTCAGGCAACTATGGATGAACGAAATAGACAGATCG
CTGAGATAGGTGCCTCACTGATTAAGCATTGGTAATTCGAAATGACCGACCAAGCGACGCCCAACCGGTA
TCAGCTCACTCAAAGGCGGTAATACGGTTATCCACAGAATCAGGGGATAACGCAGGAAAGAACATGTGAG
CAAAAGGCCAGCAAAAGGCCAGGAACCGTAAAAAGGCCGCGTTGCTGGCGTTTTTCCATAGGCTCCGCCC
CCCTGACGAGCATCACAAAAATCGACGCTCAAGTCAGAGGTGGCGAAACCCGACAGGACTATAAAGATAC
CAGGCGTTTCCCCCTGGAAGCTCCCTCGTGCGCTCTCCTGTTCCGACCCTGCCGCTTACCGGATACCTGT
CCGCCTTTCTCCCTTCGGGAAGCGTGGCGCTTTCTCATAGCTCACGCTGTAGGTATCTCAGTTCGGTGTA
GGTCGTTCGCTCCAAGCTGGGCTGTGTGCACGAACCCCCCGTTCAGCCCGACCGCTGCGCCTTATCCGGT
AACTATCGTCTTGAGTCCAACCCGGTAAGACACGACTTATCGCCACTGGCAGCAGCCACTGGTAACAGGA
TTAGCAGAGCGAGGTATGTAGGCGGTGCTACAGAGTTCTTGAAGTGGTGGCCTAACTACGGCTACACTAG
AAGGACAGTATTTGGTATCTGCGCTCTGCTGAAGCCAGTTACCTTCGGAAAAAGAGTTGGTAGCTCTTGA
TCCGGCAAACAAACCACCGCTGGTAGCGGTGGTTTTTTTGTTTGCAAGCAGCAGATTACGCGCAGAAAAA
AAGGATTTCAAGAAGATCCTTTGATCTTTTCTACGGGGTCTGACGCTCAGTGGAACGAAAACTCACGTTA
AGGGATTTTGGTCATGAGATTATCAAAAAGGATCTTCACCTAGATCCTTTTATAGTCCGGAAATACAGGA
ACGCACGCTGGATGGCCCTTCGCTGGGATGGTGAAACCATGAAAAATGGCAGCTTCAGTGGATTAAGTGG
GGGTAATGTGGCCTGTACCCTCTGGTTGCATAGGTATTCATACGGTTAAAATTTATCAGGCGCGATTGCG
GCAGTTTTTCGGGTGGTTTGTTGCCATTTTTACCTGTCTGCTGCCGTGATCGCGCTGAACGCGTTTTAGC
GGTGCGTACAATTAAGGGATTATGGTAAATCCACTTACTGTCTGCCCTCGTAGCCATCGAGATAAACCGC
AGTACTCCGGCCACGATGCGTCCGGCGTAGAGGATCGAGATCT
