>Addgene plasmid #210947 | pNLF1-N_FBXW11:1-542 | depositor partial sequence | sequence record 411374 | Insert sequence
ATGGAGCCCGACTCGGTGATTGAGGACAAGACCATCGAGCTCATGTGTTCTGTGCCAAGGTCTTTGTGGC
TAGGCTGCGCCAACCTGGTAGAGAGCATGTGCGCACTGAGTTGCCTGCAGAGCATGCCCAGTGTCAGATG
TCTCCAGATAAGTAATGGAACATCATCTGTGATCGTCTCCAGAAAGAGGCCATCAGAAGGAAACTATCAA
AAAGAAAAAGACTTGTGTATTAAATATTTTGACCAGTGGTCTGAATCAGATCAAGTGGAATTTGTGGAAC
ATCTTATTTCACGAATGTGTCATTATCAGCATGGACATATTAACTCTTACCTGAAGCCCATGTTGCAGCG
GGACTTTATTACCGCTTTACCAGAGCAAGGCTTAGATCACATAGCAGAAAACATTCTTTCGTACCTGGAT
GCCAGGTCTCTGTGTGCAGCAGAGCTGGTATGTAAAGAATGGCAGCGAGTGATCTCAGAAGGAATGCTTT
GGAAGAAGCTGATTGAACGAATGGTACGCACTGATCCCCTATGGAAAGGACTTTCAGAAAGAAGAGGGTG
GGATCAGTACCTGTTTAAAAACAGACCCACAGATGGCCCTCCAAATTCATTTTATAGGTCATTATACCCA
AAGATTATCCAGGATATAGAGACTATAGAATCTAACTGGCGGTGTGGACGACACAACTTGCAGAGGATTC
AGTGCCGCTCTGAAAATAGTAAAGGTGTCTACTGTTTACAGTACGATGATGAAAAAATTATCAGTGGCCT
ACGAGATAATTCTATTAAGATATGGGATAAAACCAGCCTGGAATGTTTGAAAGTGTTAACAGGACACACA
GGCTCTGTCCTCTGTCTGCAGTATGATGAGCGTGTCATTGTAACTGGCTCTTCAGATTCTACGGTGAGAG
TGTGGGATGTGAACACGGGTGAAGTTCTTAACACATTGATCCACCACAATGAGGCTGTATTGCACTTACG
CTTCAGCAATGGACTGATGGTGACCTGTTCCAAGGACCGCTCCATTGCTGTGTGGGACATGGCTTCTGCG
ACCGACATCACTTTACGCCGTGTCCTGGTTGGCCACCGGGCTGCCGTCAATGTAGTAGACTTTGACGACA
AGTACATCGTGTCTGCCTCTGGTGACAGGACCATCAAAGTCTGGAGCACGAGCACCTGTGAATTTGTTCG
TACTCTCAATGGGCACAAGCGGGGCATTGCCTGTCTCCAGTACAGGGATCGCCTGGTTGTTAGTGGATCA
TCAGATAATACCATTAGGCTCTGGGATATTGAATGTGGTGCCTGTTTAAGAGTCCTAGAGGGACATGAAG
AATTGGTCCGATGCATCCGGTTTGATAACAAGAGGATTGTCAGTGGGGCCTATGATGGGAAAATTAAAGT
TTGGGACTTGCAAGCTGCTCTTGACCCTCGAGCCCCAGCAAGCACATTGTGTTTGCGCACATTGGTGGAA
CATTCTGGACGTGTGTTTCGGCTCCAGTTTGATGAGTTTCAGATCATCAGCAGCTCCCATGATGACACTA
TTTTGATTTGGGATTTCTTAAATGTGCCTCCCAGTGCCCAGAATGAGACCCGTTCTCCCTCCAGAACATA
CACTTACATCTCTAGA
